>Addgene plasmid #179965 | pCG_SARS-CoV1 NSP16 C-V5-tag | addgene full sequence | sequence record 353720 | Addgene NGS Result
CGTTACATAACTTACGGTAAATGGCCCGCCTGGCTGACCGCCCAACGACCCCCGCCCATTGACGTCAATA
ATGACGTATGTTCCCATAGTAACGCCAATAGGGACTTTCCATTGACGTCAATGGGTGGAGTATTTACGGT
AAACTGCCCACTTGGCAGTACATCAAGTGTATCATATGCCAAGTACGCCCCCTATTGACGTCAATGACGG
TAAATGGCCCGCCTGGCATTATGCCCAGTACATGACCTTATGGGACTTTCCTACTTGGCAGTACATCTAC
GTATTAGTCATCGCTATTACCATGGTGATGCGGTTTTGGCAGTACATCAATGGGCGTGGATAGCGGTTTG
ACTCACGGGGATTTCCAAGTCTCCACCCCATTGACGTCAATGGGAGTTTGTTTTGGCACCAAAATCAACG
GGACTTTCCAAAATGTCGTAACAACTCCGCCCCATTGACGCAAATGGGCGGTAGGCGTGTACGGTGGGAG
GTCTATATAAGCAGAGCTCGTTTAGTGAACCGTCAGATCGCCTGGAGACGCCATCCACGCTGTTTTGACC
TCCATAGAAGACACCGGGACCGATCCAGCCTCCGGGGGATCTTGGTGGCGTGAAACTCCCGCACCTCTTC
GGCCAGCGCCTTGTAGAAGCGCGTAGGCCTTCTAGAGCCACCATGGCCAGTCAAGCATGGCAACCAGGAG
TAGCAATGCCCAATCTGTATAAAATGCAGCGGATGTTGCTGGAAAAGTGCGACTTGCAGAATTATGGCGA
AAATGCGGTCATCCCGAAGGGTATTATGATGAATGTAGCAAAATACACACAACTTTGTCAGTATTTGAAT
ACCCTGACCCTCGCAGTACCTTATAATATGAGAGTGATTCATTTTGGCGCAGGGAGCGATAAGGGCGTGG
CGCCTGGGACCGCGGTTCTGCGCCAATGGCTGCCCACCGGCACCCTTCTGGTGGACTCAGACTTGAATGA
TTTCGTCAGTGATGCCGACTCCACCCTTATTGGCGACTGCGCCACCGTGCACACTGCTAATAAGTGGGAT
TTGATCATTAGCGACATGTATGACCCTCGAACAAAACATGTGACCAAGGAGAACGACAGTAAGGAAGGTT
TCTTCACATATCTGTGCGGTTTTATCAAGCAAAAGCTCGCCCTTGGCGGGAGTATAGCTGTGAAAATAAC
CGAACACTCCTGGAATGCAGACCTGTACAAGCTCATGGGGCACTTCTCTTGGTGGACAGCCTTTGTCACT
AACGTGAATGCCAGCTCCTCTGAAGCTTTCCTCATTGGCGCCAACTACCTTGGAAAGCCGAAAGAACAGA
TAGACGGTTACACTATGCACGCGAACTATATATTTTGGAGAAACACTAATCCCATTCAGTTGAGTTCATA
CAGCCTCTTTGACATGTCAAAATTCCCACTGAAGCTTAGGGGAACCGCAGTGATGAGCTTGAAGGAAAAC
CAGATTAATGACATGATCTACAGCCTTCTGGAGAAAGGTAGACTCATCATCAGGGAAAACAACAGAGTGG
TTGTGTCTAGTGATATTCTGGTGAATAACGGCAAGCCAATACCAAATCCGCTCCTGGGCCTTGACAGCAC
GTAGACGCGTCGGATCCTGAGAACTTCAGGGTGAGTTTGGGGACCCTTGATTGTTCTTTCTTTTTCGCTA
TTGTAAAATTCATGTTATATGGAGGGGGCAAAGTTTTCAGGGTGTTGTTTAGAATGGGAAGATGTCCCTT
GTATCACCATGGACCCTCATGATAATTTTGTTTCTTTCACTTTCTACTCTGTTGACAACCATTGTCTCCT
CTTATTTTCTTTTCATTTTCTGTAACTTTTTCGTTAAACTTTAGCTTGCATTTGTAACGAATTTTTAAAT
TCACTTTTGTTTATTTGTCAGATTGTAAGTACTTTCTCTAATCACTTTTTTTTCAAGGCAATCAGGGTAT
ATTATATTGTACTTCAGCACAGTTTTAGAGAACAATTGTTATAATTAAATGATAAGGTAGAATATTTCTG
CATATAAATTCTGGCTGGCGTGGAAATATTCTTATTGGTAGAAACAACTACACCCTGGTCATCATCCTGC
CTTTCTCTTTATGGTTACAATGATATACACTGTTTGAGATGAGGATAAAATACTCTGAGTCCAAACCGGG
CCCCTCTGCTAACCATGTTCATGCCTTCTTCTCTTTCCTACAGCTCCTGGGCAACGTGCTGGTTGTTGTG
CTGTCTCATCATTTTGGCAAAGAATTCACTCCTCAGGTGCAGGCTGCCTATCAGAAGGTGGTGGCTGGTG
TGGCCAATGCCCTGGCTCACAAATACCACTGAGATCTTTTTCCCTCTGCCAAAAATTATGGGGACATCAT
GAAGCCCCTTGAGCATCTGACTTCTGGCTAATAAAGGAAATTTATTTTCATTGCAATAGTGTGTTGGAAT
TTTTTGTGTCTCTCACTCGGAAGGACATATGGGAGGGCAAATCATTTAAAACATCAGAATGAGTATTTGG
TTTAGAGTTTGGCAACATATGCCCATATGCTGGCTGCCATGAACAAAGGTTGGCTATAAAGAGGTCATCA
GTATATGAAACAGCCCCCTGCTGTCCATTCCTTATTCCATAGAAAAGCCTTGACTTGAGGTTAGATTTTT
TTTATATTTTGTTTTGTGTTATTTTTTTCTTTAACATCCCTAAAATTTTCCTTACATGTTTTACTAGCCA
GATTTTTCCTCCTCTCCTGACTACTCCCAGTCATAGCTGTCCCTCTTCTCTTATGGAGATCCCTCGAGGA
GCTTTTTGCAAAAGCCTAGGCCTCCAAAAAAGCCTCTTCACTACTTCTGGAATAGCTCAGAGGCCGAGGC
GGCCTCGGCCTCTGCATAAATAAAAAAAATTAGTCAGCCATGGGGCGGAGAATGGGCGGAACTGGGCGGA
GTTAGGGGCGGGATGGGCGGAGTTAGGGGCGGGACTATGGTTGCTGACTAATTGCTGCATTAATGAATCG
GCCAACGCGCGGGGAGAGGCGGTTTGCGTATTGGGCGCTCTTCCGCTTCCTCGCTCACTGACTCGCTGCG
CTCGGTCGTTCGGCTGCGGCGAGCGGTATCAGCTCACTCAAAGGCGGTAATACGGTTATCCACAGAATCA
GGGGATAACGCAGGAAAGAACATGTGAGCAAAAGGCCAGCAAAAGGCCAGCAAAAGGCCAGGAACCGTAA
AAAGGCCGCGTTGCTGGCGTTTTTCCATAGGCTCCGCCCCCCTGACGAGCATCACAAAAATCGACGCTCA
AGTCAGAGGTGGCGAAACCCGACAGGACTATAAAGATACCAGGCGTTTCCCCCTGGAAGCTCCCTCGTGC
GCTCTCCTGTTCCGACCCTGCCGCTTACCGGATACCTGTCCGCCTTTCTCCCTTCGGGAAGCGTGGCGCT
TTCTCATAGCTCACGCTGTAGGTATCTCAGTTCGGTGTAGGTCGTTCGCTCCAAGCTGGGCTGTGTGCAC
GAACCCCCCGTTCAGCCCGACCGCTGCGCCTTATCCGGTAACTATCGTCTTGAGTCCAACCCGGTAAGAC
ACGACTTATCGCCACTGGCAGCAGCCACTGGTAACAGGATTAGCAGAGCGAGGTATGTAGGCGGTGCTAC
AGAGTTCTTGAAGTGGTGGCCTAACTACGGCTACACTAGAAGAACAGTATTTGGTATCTGCGCTCTGCTG
AAGCCAGTTACCTTCGGAAAAAGAGTTGGTAGCTCTTGATCCGGCAAACAAACCACCGCTGGTAGCGGTG
GTTTTTTTGTTTGCAAGCAGCAGATTACGCGCAGAAAAAAAGGATCTCAAGAAGATCCTTTGATCTTTTC
TACGGGGTCTGACGCTCAGTGGAACGAAAACTCACGTTAAGGGATTTTGGTCATGAGATTATCAAAAAGG
ATCTTCACCTAGATCCTTTTAAATTAAAAATGAAGTTTTAAATCAATCTAAAGTATATATGAGTAAACTT
GGTCTGACAGTTACCAATGCTTAATCAGTGAGGCACCTATCTCAGCGATCTGTCTATTTCGTTCATCCAT
AGTTGCCTGACTCCCCGTCGTGTAGATAACTACGATACGGGAGGGCTTACCATCTGGCCCCAGTGCTGCA
ATGATACCGCGAGACCCACGCTCACCGGCTCCAGATTTATCAGCAATAAACCAGCCAGCCGGAAGGGCCG
AGCGCAGAAGTGGTCCTGCAACTTTATCCGCCTCCATCCAGTCTATTAATTGTTGCCGGGAAGCTAGAGT
AAGTAGTTCGCCAGTTAATAGTTTGCGCAACGTTGTTGCCATTGCTACAGGCATCGTGGTGTCACGCTCG
TCGTTTGGTATGGCTTCATTCAGCTCCGGTTCCCAACGATCAAGGCGAGTTACATGATCCCCCATGTTGT
GCAAAAAAGCGGTTAGCTCCTTCGGTCCTCCGATCGTTGTCAGAAGTAAGTTGGCCGCAGTGTTATCACT
CATGGTTATGGCAGCACTGCATAATTCTCTTACTGTCATGCCATCCGTAAGATGCTTTTCTGTGACTGGT
GAGTACTCAACCAAGTCATTCTGAGAATAGTGTATGCGGCGACCGAGTTGCTCTTGCCCGGCGTCAATAC
GGGATAATACCGCGCCACATAGCAGAACTTTAAAAGTGCTCATCATTGGAAAACGTTCTTCGGGGCGAAA
ACTCTCAAGGATCTTACCGCTGTTGAGATCCAGTTCGATGTAACCCACTCGTGCACCCAACTGATCTTCA
GCATCTTTTACTTTCACCAGCGTTTCTGGGTGAGCAAAAACAGGAAGGCAAAATGCCGCAAAAAAGGGAA
TAAGGGCGACACGGAAATGTTGAATACTCATACTCTTCCTTTTTCAATATTATTGAAGCATTTATCAGGG
TTATTGTCTCATGAGCGGATACATATTTGAATGTATTTAGAAAAATAAACAAATAGGGGTTCCGCGCACA
TTTCCCCGAAAAGTGCCACCTGACGTCTAAGAAACCATTATTATCATGACATTAACCTATAAAAATAGGC
GTATCACGAGGCCCTTTCGTCTCGCGCGTTTCGGTGATGACGGTGAAAACCTCTGACACATGCAGCTCCC
GGAGACGGTCACAGCTTGTCTGTAAGCGGATGCCGGGAGCAGACAAGCCCGTCAGGGCGCGTCAGCGGGT
GTTGGCGGGTGTCGGGGCTGGCTTAACTATGCGGCATCAGAGCAGATTGTACTGAGAGTGCACCATATGC
GGTGTGAAATACCGCACAGATGCGTAAGGAGAAAATACCGCATCAGGAAATTGTAAGCGTTAATATTTTG
TTAAAATTCGCGTTAAATTTTTGTTAAATCAGCTCATTTTTTAACCAATAGGCCGAAATCGGCAAAATCC
CTTATAAATCAAAAGAATAGACCGAGATAGGGT
[37 nt withheld, positions 5424-5460]
AAAGAACGTGGACTCCAACGTCAAAGG
[49 nt withheld, positions 5488-5536]
T
[91 nt withheld, positions 5538-5628]
G
[124 nt withheld, positions 5630-5753]
CCATTCGCCATTCAGGCTGCGCAACTGTTGGGAAGGGCGATCGGTGCGGGCCTCTTCGCTATTACGCCAG
CTGGCGAAAGGGGGATGTGCTGCAAGGCGATTAAGTTGGGTAACGCCAGGGTTTTCCCAGTCACGACGTT
GTAAAACGACGGCCAGTGAATTGTAATACGACTCACTATAGGGCGAATTCGAGCTCGCCC
Features (pLannotate 1.2.2; 18 found; start..end, strand, type, name):
      1..304     +  enhancer       CMV enhancer: human cytomegalovirus immediate early enhancer
    305..508     +  promoter       CMV promoter: human cytomegalovirus (CMV) immediate early promoter
    598..637     +  5'UTR          HSV TK 5'-UTR: 5' untranslated region from the herpes simplex virus thymidine kinase gene
    673..1566    +  CDS            rep (fragment): R1AB_CVPFS - Protein inferred from homology: Swiss-Prot protein existence level 3. NendoU is a Mn(2+)-dependent, uridylate-specific enzyme, which leaves 2'-3'-cyclic phosphates 5' to the cleaved bond. From Porcine transmissible gastroenteritis coronavirus (strain FS772/70) (TGEV).
   1641..2213    +  intron         β-globin intron: intron from rabbit β-globin gene
   2217..2339    +  CDS            HBB: HBB_COLGU - Experimental evidence at transcript level: Swiss-Prot protein existence level 2. Involved in oxygen transport from the lung to the various peripheral tissues. From Colobus guereza (Mantled guereza) (Eastern black-and-white colobus monkey).
   2410..2465    +  polyA_signal   β-globin poly(A) signal: rabbit β-globin polyadenylation signal (Gil and Proudfoot, 1987)
   2805..2994    -  promoter       SV40 promoter: SV40 early promoter
   2994..3048    -  CDS            lacI (fragment): lac repressor; lacI; The lac repressor binds to the lac operator to inhibit transcription in E. coli. This inhibition can be relieved by adding lactose or isopropyl-β-D-thiogalactopyranoside (IPTG).
   3050..3183    -  rep_origin     RSF ori (fragment): Plasmids containing the RSF 1030 origin of replication can be propagated in E. coli cells that contain additional plasmids with compatible origins.
   3242..3830    -  rep_origin     ori: high-copy-number ColE1/pMB1/pBR322/pUC origin of replication
   4001..4861    -  CDS            AmpR: β-lactamase; bla; confers resistance to ampicillin, carbenicillin, and related antibiotics
   4862..4966    -  promoter       AmpR promoter: bla
   5061..5096    +  CDS            rop (fragment): Rop protein, which maintains plasmids at low copy number; rop
   5198..5297    +  misc_feature   bom (fragment): basis of mobility region from pBR322
   5325..5753    -  rep_origin     f1 ori (sequence partly withheld): f1 bacteriophage origin of replication; arrow indicates direction of (+) strand synthesis
   5757..5914    -  CDS            lacZα (fragment): LacZα fragment of β-galactosidase; lacZ fragment
   5917..5935    +  promoter       T7 promoter: promoter for bacteriophage T7 RNA polymerase
