[The description below was written by a language model from this plasmid's Addgene catalogue record and pLannotate feature annotations shown in this document.]
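Description:
pCG_SARS-CoV1 NSP16 C-V5-tag is a 5,953 nt mammalian expression plasmid built on the pCG backbone for transient production of SARS-CoV-1 non-structural protein 16, a cleavage product of the ORF1ab replicase polyprotein. The insert is a synthetic, human codon-optimized coding sequence carrying a C-terminal V5 epitope tag according to the name and stated purpose. The automated annotation does not call the V5 tag as a separate feature. It labels the open reading frame only as a replicase polyprotein fragment by homology to a porcine coronavirus entry, so its attached functional note about NendoU should not be read as describing this insert. The restriction sites used for cloning are not recorded.

Expression is driven by the human cytomegalovirus immediate early enhancer and promoter, followed by the HSV thymidine kinase 5' untranslated region upstream of the coding sequence. Downstream lie a rabbit β-globin intron, a short stretch of β-globin exon sequence and the rabbit β-globin polyadenylation signal, which together provide splicing and 3' end processing to support efficient mRNA accumulation. An SV40 early promoter segment is also present in the backbone, but no mammalian selection marker is annotated.

In bacteria the plasmid is maintained at high copy through a ColE1/pUC-type origin and selected with ampicillin via the β-lactamase gene and its own promoter. An f1 origin, a T7 promoter and small fragments of lacZα, lacI, rop, bom and an RSF origin appear to be backbone remnants. The construct belongs to a set of tagged coronavirus protein expression vectors used to study viral antagonism of innate immune signalling, with the V5 tag allowing detection of the protein.
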