Addgene plasmid #179965: pCG_SARS-CoV1 NSP16 C-V5-tag
Purpose: Mammalian expression vector for SARS-CoV-1 Nsp16, V5-tagged. Sequence codon-optimized.
Depositing lab: Konstantin Sparrer. Depositing organization: Universitaet Ulm. Publication: Systematic functional analysis of SARS-CoV-2 proteins uncovers viral innate immune antagonists and remaining vulnerabilities. Hayn M, Hirschenberger M, Koepke L, Nchioua R, Straub JH, Klute S, Hunszinger V, Zech F, Prelli Bozzo C, Aftab W, Christensen MH, Conzelmann C, Muller JA, Srinivasachar Badarinarayan S, Sturzel CM, Forne I, Stenger S, Conzelmann KK, Munch J, Schmidt FI, Sauter D, Imhof A, Kirchhoff F, Sparrer KMJ. Cell Rep. 2021 May 18;35(7):109126. doi: 10.1016/j.celrep.2021.109126. Epub 2021 Apr 27. PubMed 33974846.
Backbone
  Vector backbone: pCG
  Vector type: Mammalian Expression
Growth in bacteria
  Bacterial resistance: Ampicillin, 100 μg/mL
  Growth temperature: 37°C
  Growth strain: DH5alpha
  Copy number: High Copy
Gene/Insert
  Gene/Insert name: SARS-CoV-1 Nsp16
  Species: Synthetic
  Mutation: human codon-optimized
  Entrez Gene: ORF1ab (a.k.a. sarsp1)
  Cloning method: Restriction Enzyme; 5′ cloning site Unknown (unknown if destroyed); 3′ cloning site Unknown (unknown if destroyed)
Terms and licenses: Academic/Nonprofit Terms; Industry Terms: Not Available to Industry
How to cite: pCG_SARS-CoV1 NSP16 C-V5-tag was a gift from Konstantin Sparrer (Addgene plasmid # 179965 ; http://n2t.net/addgene:179965 ; RRID:Addgene_179965)
